>Addgene plasmid #39248 | pRAJ12f | depositor full sequence | sequence record 49419 | pRAJ12f sequence 5107 bps
GAATTCGCGGCCGCTTCTAGAGTTATTAAGCACCGGTGGAGTGACGACCTTCAGCACGTTCGTACTGTTC
AACGATGGTGTAGTCTTCGTTGTGGGAGGTGATGTCCAGTTTGATGTCGGTTTTGTAAGCACCCGGCAGC
TGAACCGGTTTTTTAGCCATGTAGGTGGTTTTAACTTCAGCGTCGTAGTGACCACCGTCTTTCAGTTTCA
GACGCATTTTGATTTCACCTTTCAGAGCACCGTCTTCCGGGTACATACGTTCGGTGGAAGCTTCCCAACC
CATGGTTTTTTTCTGCATAACCGGACCGTCGGACGGGAAGTTGGTACCACGCAGTTTAACTTTGTAGATG
AACTCACCGTCTTGCAGGGAGGAGTCCTGGGTAACGGTAACAACACCACCGTCTTCGAAGTTCATAACAC
GTTCCCATTTGAAACCTTCCGGGAAGGACAGTTTCAGGTAGTCCGGGATGTCAGCCGGGTGTTTAACGTA
AGCTTTGGAACCGTACTGGAACTGCGGGGACAGGATGTCCCAAGCGAACGGCAGCGGACCACCTTTGGTA
ACTTTCAGTTTAGCGGTCTGGGTACCTTCGTACGGACGACCTTCACCTTCACCTTCGATTTCGAACTCGT
GACCGTTAACGGAACCTTCCATACGAACTTTGAAACGCATGAACTCTTTGATAACGTCTTCGGAGGAAGC
CATCTAGTATTTCTCCTCTTTCTCTAGTGGATCCGCTAGCCCCAGAATCCCTTCGAGCAAATCCTAGCGA
GGTGCCGCTAGATTCGCTCAAAGGAACCCTTCTTCCTGCCCGTGCTCAGTATCTCTATCACTGATAGGGA
TGTCAATCTCTATCACTGATAGGGACCTAGGATGCATATAAATGTGAGCGGATAACATTGACATTGTGAG
CGGATAACAAGATACTGAGCACACCCAGTATCATTCTCTTCTTCCTGCCCACGCGGAAAGAGGAGAAAGG
TGTAATGACTAGCCGTAAAGGCGAAGAGCTGTTCACTGGTGTCGTCCCTATTCTGGTGGAACTGGATGGT
GATGTCAACGGTCATAAGTTTTCCGTGCGTGGCGAGGGTGAAGGTGACGCAACTAATGGTAAACTGACGC
TGAAGTTCATCTGTACTACTGGTAAACTGCCGGTACCTTGGCCGACTCTGGTAACGACGCTGACTTATGG
TGTTCAGTGCTTTGCTCGTTATCCGGACCATATGAAGCAGCATGACTTCTTCAAGTCCGCCATGCCGGAA
GGCTATGTGCAGGAACGCACGATTTCCTTTAAGGATGACGGCACGTACAAAACGCGTGCGGAAGTGAAAT
TTGAAGGCGATACCCTGGTAAACCGCATTGAGCTGAAAGGCATTGACTTTAAAGAAGACGGCAATATCCT
GGGCCATAAGCTGGAATACAATTTTAACAGCCACAATGTTTACATCACCGCCGATAAACAAAAAAATGGC
ATTAAAGCGAATTTTAAAATTCGCCACAACGTGGAGGATGGCAGCGTGCAGCTGGCTGATCACTACCAGC
AAAACACTCCAATCGGTGATGGTCCTGTTCTGCTGCCAGACAATCACTATCTGAGCACGCAAAGCGTTCT
GTCTAAAGATCCGAACGAGAAACGCGATCATATGGTTCTGCTGGAGTTCGTAACCGCAGCGGGCATCACG
CATGGTATGGATGAACTGTACAAATGATGATACTAGTAGCGGCCGCTGCAGGAGTCACTAAGGGTTAGTT
AGTTAGATTAGCAGAAAGTCAAAAGCCTCCGACCGGAGGCTTTTGACTAAAACTTCCCTTGGGGTTATCA
TTGGGGCTCACTCAAAGGCGGTAATCAGATAAAAAAAATCCTTAGCTTTCGCTAAGGATGATTTCTGCTA
GTATTATTAGAAAAACTCATCGAGCATCAAATGAAACTGCAATTTATTCATATCAGGATTATCAATACCA
TATTTTTGAAAAAGCCGTTTCTGTAATGAAGGAGAAAACTCACCGAGGCAGTTCCAAAGAATGGCAAGGT
CCTGGTAACGGTCTGCGATTCCGACCCGTCCAACATCAATACAACCTATTAATTTCCCCTCGTCAAAAAT
AAGGTTATCAAGTGAGAAATCACCATGAGTGACGACTGAATCCGGTGAGAATGGCAAGAGCTTGTGCATT
TCTTTCCAGACTTGTTCAACAGGCCAGCCATTACGCTCGTCATCAAAATCACTCGCATCAACCAAACCGT
TATTCATGCGTGATTGCGCCTGAGCAAGACGAAATACACGATCGCTGTTAAAAGGACAATTACAAACAGG
AATCGAATGTAACCGGCGCAGGAACACGGCCAGCGCATCAACAATATTTTCACCTGAATCAGGATATTCT
TCTAATACCTGGAAGGCTGTTTTCCCAGGAATCGCGGTGGTGAGTAACCACGCATCATCAGGAGTACGGA
TAAAATGCTTGATGGTCGGGAGAGGCATAAACTCCGTCAGCCAGTTGAGACGGACCATCTCATCTGTAAC
ATCATTGGCAACGCTACCTTTGCCATGTTTCAGAAACAACTCTGGCGCATCGGGCTTCCCATACAAGCGA
TAGATTGTCGCACCTGATTGCCCGACATTATCGCGAGCCCATTTATACCCATATAAATCAGCGTCCATGT
TGGAGTTTAAGCGCGGACGGGAGCAAGACGTTTCCCGTTGAATATGGCTCATAACACCCCTTGTATTACT
GTTTATGTAAGCAGACAGTTTTATTGTTCATGATGATATATTTTTATCTTGTGCAATGTAACATCAGAGA
TTTTGAGACACAACGTGGCTTTGTTGAATAAATCGAACTTTTGCTGAGTTGAAGGATCAGCTCTAGTAGT
TACATTGTCGATCTGTTCATGGTGAACAGCTTTAAATGCACCAAAAACTCGTAAAAGCTCTGATGTATCT
ATCTTTTTTACACCGTTTTCATCTGTGCATATGGACAGTTTTCCCTTTGATATCTAACGGTGAACAGTTG
TTCTACTTTTGTTTGTTAGTCTTGATGCTTCACTGATAGATACAAGAGCCATAAGAACCTCAGATCCTTC
CGTATTTAGCCAGTATGTTCTCTAGTGTGGTTCGTTGTTTTTGCGTGAGCCATGAGAACGAACCATTGAG
ATCATGCTTACTTTGCATGTCACTCAAAAATTTTGCCTCAAAACTGGTGAGCTGAATTTTTGCAGTTAAA
GCATCGTGTAGTGTTTTTCTTAGTCCGTTACGTAGGTAGGAATCTGATGTAATGGTTGTTGGTATTTTGT
CACCATTCATTTTTATCTGGTTGTTCTCAAGTTCGGTTACGAGATCCATTTGTCTATCTAGTTCAACTTG
GAAAATCAACGTATCAGTCGGGCGGCCTCGCTTATCAACCACCAATTTCATATTGCTGTAAGTGTTTAAA
TCTTTACTTATTGGTTTCAAAACCCATTGGTTAAGCCTTTTAAACTCATGGTAGTTATTTTCAAGCATTA
ACATGAACTTAAATTCATCAAGGCTAATCTCTATATTTGCCTTGTGAGTTTTCTTTTGTGTTAGTTCTTT
TAATAACCACTCATAAATCCTCATAGAGTATTTGTTTTCAAAAGACTTAACATGTTCCAGATTATATTTT
ATGAATTTTTTTAACTGGAAAAGATAAGGCAATATCTCTTCACTAAAAACTAATTCTAATTTTTCGCTTG
AGAACTTGGCATAGTTTGTCCACTGGAAAATCTCAAAGCCTTTAACCAAAGGATTCCTGATTTCCACAGT
TCTCGTCATCAGCTCTCTGGTTGCTTTAGCTAATACACCATAAGCATTTTCCCTACTGATGTTCATCATC
TGAGCGTATTGGTTATAAGTGAACGATACCGTCCGTTCTTTCCTTGTAGGGTTTTCAATCGTGGGGTTGA
GTAGTGCCACACAGCATAAAATTAGCTTGGTTTCATGCTCCGTTAAGTCATAGCGACTAATCGCTAGTTC
ATTTGCTTTGAAAACAACTAATTCAGACATACATCTCAATTGGTCTAGGTGATTTTAATCACTATACCAA
TTGAGATGGGCTAGTCAATGATAATTACATGTCCTTTTCCTTTGAGTTGTGGGTATCTGTAAATTCTGCT
AGACCTTTGCTGGAAAACTTGTAAATTCTGCTAGACCCTCTGTAAATTCCGCTAGACCTTTGTGTGTTTT
TTTTGTTTATATTCAAGTGGTTATAATTTATAGAATAAAGAAAGAATAAAAAAAGATAAAAAGAATAGAT
CCCAGCCCTGTGTATAACTCACTACTTTAGTCAGTTCCGCAGTATTACAAAAGGATGTCGCAAACGCTGT
TTGCTCCTCTACAAAACAGACCTTAAAACCCTAAAGGCTTAAGTAGCACCCTCGCAAGCTCGGGCAAATC
GCTGAATATTCCTTTTGTCTCCGACCATCAGGCACCTGAGTCGCTGTCTTTTTCGTGACATTCAGTTCGC
TGCGCTCACGGCTCTGGCAGTGAATGGGGGTAAATGGCACTACAGGCGCCTTTTATGGATTCATGCAAGG
AAACTACCCATAATACAAGAAAAGCCCGTCACGGGCTTCTCAGGGCGTTTTATGGCGGGTCTGCTATGTG
GTGCTATCTGACTTTTTGCTGTTCAGCAGTTCCTGCCCTCTGATTTTCCAGTCTGACCACTTCGGATTAT
CCCGTGACAGGTCATTCAGACTGGCTAATGCACCCAGTAAGGCAGCGGTATCATCAACAGGCTTACCCGT
CTTACTGTCCCTAGTGCTTGGATTCTCACCAATAAAAAACGCCCGGCGGCAACCGAGCGTTCTGAACAAA
TCCAGATGGAGTTCTGAGGTCATTACTGGATCTATCAACAGGAGTCCAAGCGAGCTCGTAAACTTGGTCT
GACAGCTCTAGCTCCGGCAAAAAAACGGGCAAGGTGTCACCACCCTGCCCTTTTTCTTTAAAACCGAAAA
GATTACTTCGCGTTTGCCACCTGACGTCTAAGAAAAGGAATATTCAGCAATTTGCCCGTGCCGAAGAAAG
GCCCACCCGTGAAGGTGAGCCAGTGAGTTGATTGCTACGTAATTAGTTAGTTAGCCCTTAGTGACTC
Features (pLannotate 1.2.2; 15 found; start..end, strand, type, name):
      1..22      +  misc_feature   BioBrick prefix: BioBrick prefix for parts that do not start with "ATG"
     29..703     -  CDS            mRFP1: mRFP1 is a basic (constitutively fluorescent) red fluorescent protein published in 2002, derived from Discosoma sp.. It is reported to be a somewhat slowly-maturing monomer with low acid sensitivity.
    822..841     -  promoter       H1-2O2 promoter (fragment): doxycycline-inducible variant of the human H1 RNA promoter (Henriksen et al., 2007)
    847..865     -  protein_bind   tet operator: tetO; bacterial operator O2 for the tetR and tetA genes tetracycline repressor TetR
    904..920     +  protein_bind   lac operator: The lac repressor binds to the lac operator to inhibit transcription in E. coli. This inhibition can be relieved by adding lactose or isopropyl-β-D-thiogalactopyranoside (IPTG). lac repressor encoded by lacI
    994..1704    +  CDS            superfolder GFP: GFP variant that folds robustly even when fused to poorly folded proteins (Pédelacq et al., 2006)
   1711..1731    +  misc_feature   BioBrick suffix: universal suffix for all parts
   1767..1798    +  terminator     tonB terminator: bidirectional E. coli tonB-P14 transcription terminator
   1845..1885    -  terminator     bacterial terminator (fragment): putative bacterial transcription terminator
   1897..2712    -  CDS            KanR: aminoglycoside phosphotransferase confers resistance to kanamycin in bacteria or G418 (Geneticin®) in eukaryotes
   3070..4020    -  CDS            Rep101: RepA protein needed for replication with the pSC101 origin; rep101
   4068..4290    -  rep_origin     pSC101 ori: low-copy replication origin that requires the Rep101 protein
   4782..4876    -  terminator     lambda t0 terminator: transcription terminator from phage lambda
   4913..4972    +  terminator     his operon terminator: This putative transcriptin terminator from the E. coli his operon has a 2-bp deletion introduced during synthesis. Its efficiency has not been determined.
   5032..5061    -  terminator     T3Te terminator: phage T3 early transcription terminator
