[The description below was written by a language model from this plasmid's Addgene catalogue record and pLannotate feature annotations shown in this document.]
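Description:
pRAJ12f is a low-copy bacterial expression plasmid for synthetic biology work in E. coli. It is built on the pSTC1 backbone, part of which derives from the BioBrick vector pSB4K5. It replicates from the pSC101 origin with its required Rep101 (RepA) protein and is selected with kanamycin through an aminoglycoside phosphotransferase gene. The cargo region is framed by a BioBrick prefix and suffix. Several transcription terminators (tonB, lambda t0, his operon, T3Te and a putative bacterial terminator) lie around the backbone and likely insulate the cargo from the replication and resistance functions.

The insert is the RAJ12 system, a computationally designed small-RNA riboregulator consisting of a trans-acting RNA and a cis-regulated target transcript. The record lists two inducible promoters, pLlacO-1 and pLtetO-1. The feature table agrees, showing a lac operator on the forward strand and tet operator elements on the reverse strand in the region between the two reporter genes. The hit annotated as a human H1-2O2 promoter fragment most likely reflects only the shared tetO sequence. Superfolder GFP lies downstream of the lac operator, and mRFP1 lies in the opposite orientation downstream of the tet operator side. The riboregulator RNAs themselves are not annotated, and the record does not say which promoter drives which RNA. In this "f" variant the trans RNA has no terminator, so its transcription may read through into a downstream reporter, although the record does not describe this explicitly. The construct is suited to measuring riboregulated gene activation by fluorescence with independent control of the two promoters, which requires a host supplying LacI and TetR, as neither repressor is annotated on the plasmid.
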