Addgene plasmid #39248: pRAJ12f
Depositing lab: Alfonso Jaramillo. Depositing organization: Institute of System and Synthetic Biology, iSSB. Publication: De novo automated design of small RNA circuits for engineering synthetic riboregulation in living cells. Rodrigo G, Landrain TE, Jaramillo A. Proc Natl Acad Sci U S A. 2012 Sep 18;109(38):15271-6. Epub 2012 Sep 4. 10.1073/pnas.1203831109 PubMed 22949707.
Backbone
  Vector backbone: pSTC1
  Backbone manufacturer: Jaramillo Lab
  Backbone size w/o insert (bp): 4860
  Total vector size (bp): 5107
  Vector type: Bacterial Expression, Synthetic Biology
Growth in bacteria
  Bacterial resistance: Kanamycin, 50 μg/mL
  Growth temperature: 37°C
  Growth strain: DH5alpha
  Copy number: Low Copy
Gene/Insert
  Gene/Insert name: RAJ12 system (no terminator for the transRNA)
  Promoter: pLlacO-1+pLtetO-1
  Cloning method: Restriction Enzyme; 5′ cloning site NheI (not destroyed); 3′ cloning site NheI (not destroyed)
  Sequencing primers: 5′ tgccacctgacgtctaagaa; 3′ attaccgcctttgagtgagc
Resource information
  A portion of this plasmid was derived from a plasmid made by: http://partsregistry.org/Part:pSB4K5
Terms and licenses: Academic/Nonprofit Terms; Industry Terms: Not Available to Industry
How to cite: pRAJ12f was a gift from Alfonso Jaramillo (Addgene plasmid # 39248 ; http://n2t.net/addgene:39248 ; RRID:Addgene_39248)
