>Addgene plasmid #39248 | pRAJ12f | addgene partial sequence | sequence record 52364 | RNAde-BB-3 5'-tacggacgaccttcaccttc-3'
ACGGAACCTTCCATACGAACTTTGAAACGCATGAACTCTTTGATAACGTCTTCGGAGGAAGCCATCTAGT
ATTTCTCCTCTTTCTCTAGTGGATCCGCTAGCCCCAGAATCCCTTCGAGCAAATCCTAGCGAGGTGCCGC
TAGATTCGCTCAAAGGAACCCTTCTTCCTGCCCGTGCTCAGTATCTCTATCACTGATAGGGATGTCAATC
TCTATCACTGATAGGGACCTAGGATGCATATAAATGTGAGCGGATAACATTGACATTGTGAGCGGATAAC
AAGATACTGAGCACACCCAGTATCATTCTCTTCTTCCTGCCCACGCGGAAAGAGGAGAAAGGTGTAATGA
CTAGCCGTAAAGGCGAAGAGCTGTTCACTGGTGTCGTCCCTATTCTGGTGGAACTGGATGGTGATGTCAA
CGGTCATAAGTTTTCCGTGCGTGGCGAGGGTGAAGGTGACGCAACTAATGGTAAACTGACGCTGAAGTTC
ATCTGTACTACTGGTAAACTGCCGGTACCTTGGCCGACTCTGGTAACGACGCTGACTTATGGTGTTCAGT
GCTTTGCTCGTTATCCGGACCATATGAAGCAGCATGACTTCTTCAAGTCCGCCATGCCGGAAGGCTATGT
GCAGGAACGCACGATTTCCTTTAAGGATGACGGCACGTACAAAACGCGTGCGGAAGTGAAATTTGAAGGC
GATACCCTGGTAAACCGCATTGAGCTGAAAGGCATTGACTTTAAAGAAGACGGCAATATCCTGGGCCATA
AGCTGGAATACAATTTTAACAGCCACAATGTTTACATCACCGCCGATAAACAAAAAA
