>Addgene plasmid #39248 | pRAJ12f | addgene partial sequence | sequence record 53085 | RNAde-BB-2R 5'-attaccgcctttgagtgagc -3'
AAAGCCTCCGGTCGGAGGCTTTTGACTTTCTGCTAATCTAACTAACTAACCCTTAGTGACTCCTGCAGCG
GCCGCTACTAGTATCATCATTTGTACAGTTCATCCATACCATGCGTGATGCCCGCTGCGGTTACGAACTC
CAGCAGAACCATATGATCGCGTTTCTCGTTCGGATCTTTAGACAGAACGCTTTGCGTGCTCAGATAGTGA
TTGTCTGGCAGCAGAACAGGACCATCACCGATTGGAGTGTTTTGCTGGTAGTGATCAGCCAGCTGCACGC
TGCCATCCTCCACGTTGTGGCGAATTTTAAAATTCGCTTTAATGCCATTTTTTTGTTTATCGGCGGTGAT
GTAAACATTGTGGCTGTTAAAATTGTATTCCAGCTTATGGCCCAGGATATTGCCGTCTTCTTTAAAGTCA
ATGCCTTTCAGCTCAATGCGGTTTACCAGGGTATCGCCTTCAAATTTCACTTCCGCACGCGTTTTGTACG
TGCCGTCATCCTTAAAGGAAATCGTGCGTTCCTGCACATAGCCTTCCGGCATGGCGGACTTGAAGAAGTC
ATGCTGCTTCATATGGTCCGGATAACGAGCAAAGCACTGAACACCATAAGTCAGCGTCGTTACCAGAGTC
GGCCAAGGTACCGGCAGTTTACCAGTAGTACAGATGAACTTCAGCGTCAGTTTACCATTAGTTGCGTCAC
CTTCACCCTCGCCACGCACGGAAAACTTATGACCGTTGACATCACCATCCAGTTCCACCAGA
